>Addgene plasmid #63077 | pKG187 | depositor full sequence | sequence record 134680 | pKG187 sequence 6662 bps
CTGCAGCCTGAATATGGGCCAAACAGGATATCTGTGGTAAGCAGTTCCTGCCCCGGCTCAGGGCCAAGAA
CAGATGGAACAGCTGAATATGGGCCAAACAGGATATCTGTGGTAAGCAGTTCCTGCCCCGGCTCAGGGCC
AAGAACAGATGGTCCCCAGATGCGGTCCAGCCCTCAGCAGTTTCTAGAGAACCATCAGATGTTTCCAGGG
TGCCCCAAGGACCTGAAATGACCCTGTGCCTTATTTGAACTAACCAATCAGTTCGCTTCTCGCTTCTGTT
CGCGCGCTTCTGCTCCCCGAGCTCAATAAAAGAGCCCACAACCCCTCACTCGGGGCGCCAGTCCTCCGAT
TGACTGAGTCGCCCGGGTACCCGTGTATCCAATAAACCCTCTTGCAGTTGCATCCGACTTGTGGTCTCGC
TGTTCCTTGGGAGGGTCTCCTCTGAGTGATTGACTACCCGTCAGCGGGGGTCTTTCATTTGGGGGCTCGT
CCGGGATCGGGAGACCCCTGCCCAGGGACCACCGACCCACCACCGGGAGGTAAGCTGGCCAGCAACTTAT
CTGTGTCTGTCCGATTGTCTAGTGTCTATGACTGATTTTATGCGCCTGCGTCGGTACTAGTTAGCTAACT
AGCTCTGTATCTGGCGGACCCGTGGTGGAACTGACGAGTTCTGAACACCCGGCCGCAACCCTGGGAGACG
TCCCAGGGACTTTGGGGGCCGTTTTTGTGGCCCGACCTGAGGAAGGGAGTCGATGTGGAATCCGACCCCG
TCAGGATATGTGGTTCTGGTAGGAGACGAGAACCTAAAACAGTTCCCGCCTCCGTCTGAATTTTTGCTTT
CGGTTTGGAACCGAAGCCGCGCGTCTTGTCTGCTGCAGCATCGTTCTGTGTTGTCTCTGTCTGACTGTGT
TTCTGTATTTGTCTGAAAATTAGGGCCAGACTGTTACCACTCCCTTAAGTTTGACCTTAGATCACTGGAA
AGATGTCGAGCGGCTCGCTCACAACCAGTCGGTAGATGTCAAGAAGAGACGTTGGGTTACCTTCTGCTCT
GCAGAATGGCCAACCTTTAACGTCGGATGGCCGCGAGACGGCACCTTTAACCGAGACCTCATCACCCAGG
TTAAGATCAAGGTCTTTTCACCTGGCCCGCATGGACACCCAGACCAGGTCCCCTACATCGTGACCTGGGA
AGCCTTGGCTTTTGACCCCCCTCCCTGGGTCAAGCCCTTTGTACACCCTAAGCCTCCGCCTCCTCTTCTT
CCATCCGCGCCGTCTCTCCCCCTTGAACCTCCTCTTTCGACCCCGCCTCAATCCTCCCTTTATCCAGCCC
TCACTCCTTCTCTAGGCGCCGGCCGGATCCCAGTGTGGTGGTACGCTACCGGTCGCCACCATGGTGAGCA
AGGGCGAGGAGCTGTTCACCGGGGTGGTGCCCATCCTGGTCGAGCTGGACGGCGACGTAAACGGCCACAA
GTTCAGCGTGTCCGGCGAGGGCGAGGGCGATGCCACCTACGGCAAGCTGACCCTGAAGTTCATCTGCACC
ACCGGCAAGCTGCCCGTGCCCTGGCCCACCCTCGTGACCACCCTGACCTACGGCGTGCAGTGCTTCAGCC
GCTACCCCGACCACATGAAGCAGCACGACTTCTTCAAGTCCGCCATGCCCGAAGGCTACGTCCAGGAGCG
CACCATCTTCTTCAAGGACGACGGCAACTACAAGACCCGCGCCGAGGTGAAGTTCGAGGGCGACACCCTG
GTGAACCGCATCGAGCTGAAGGGCATCGACTTCAAGGAGGACGGCAACATCCTGGGGCACAAGCTGGAGT
ACAACTACAACAGCCACAACGTCTATATCATGGCCGACAAGCAGAAGAACGGCATCAAGGTGAACTTCAA
GATCCGCCACAACATCGAGGACGGCAGCGTGCAGCTCGCCGACCACTACCAGCAGAACACCCCCATCGGC
GACGGCCCCGTGCTGCTGCCCGACAACCACTACCTGAGCACCCAGTCCGCCCTGAGCAAAGACCCCAACG
AGAAGCGCGATCACATGGTCCTGCTGGAGTTCGTGACCGCCGCCGGGATCACTCTCGGCATGGACGAGCT
GTACAAGTCCGGAGGGGATCGGTGGAGCTCCACCGGTGGCGGCCGCTCTAGAGAGAATCTTTATTTTCAG
GGCGCCGCCAAATTCAAAGAAACCGCTGCTGCTAAATTCGAACGCCAGCACATGGACAGCGGAGGTGGAG
GTACTAGTCTCGAGATGGAAAAGAACCCCCCTGATGATACGGGCCCCGTGCACGTGCCTTTGGGGCATAT
TGTGGCCAATGAGAAATGGCGCGGGTCACAGCTGGCGCAGGAGATGCAAGGGAAAATTAAGCTCATTTTC
GAGGATGGCTTGACACCAGACTTTTATCTGTCGAACAGATGCTGCATTCTTTATGTCACCGAAGCTGATT
TGGTGGCAGGAAATGGCTACAGAAAGAGGCTTGTTCGGGTTAGAAATTCCAATAATCTTAAAGGAATTGT
AGTCGTTGAAAAAACCCGGATGAGTGAACAATACTTCCCAGCCCTACAGAAGTTTACTGTGCTGGACCTT
GGAATGGTGCTGCTTCCAGTGGCCAGCCAGATGGAAGCATCCTGCCTCGTCATCCAGTTGGTTCAAGAGC
AAACCAAAGAACCCAGTAAGAACCCTCTTCTCGGGAAGAAACGGGCCCTGCTGCTGTCTGAGCCTTCGCT
CCTTCGAACCGTGCAGCAGATCCCAGGAGTTGGAAAAGTTAAAGCTCCCCTTCTCCTCCAGAAGTTTCCA
AGCATCCAGCAACTGAGTAATGCTTCCATTGGGGAACTGGAGCAGGTGGTCGGACAAGCAGTGGCACAGC
AGATCCATGCCTTCTTCACACAGCCCAGGTGGAATTCTGCAGTCGACGGTACCGCGGGCCCGGGATCCAC
CGGATCTAGATAACTGATCATAATCAGCCATACCACATTTGTAGAGGTTTTACTTGCTTTAAAAAACCTC
CCACACCTCCCCCTGAACCTGAAACATAAAATGAATGCAATTCGCCAGCACAGTGGTCGACCCTGTGGAA
TGTGTGTCAGTTAGGGTGTGGAAAGTCCCCAGGCTCCCCAGCAGGCAGAAGTATGCAAAGCATGCATCTC
AATTAGTCAGCAACCAGGTGTGGAAAGTCCCCAGGCTCCCCAGCAGGCAGAAGTATGCAAAGCATGCATC
TCAATTAGTCAGCAACCATAGTCCCGCCCCTAACTCCGCCCATCCCGCCCCTAACTCCGCCCAGTTCCGC
CCATTCTCCGCCCCATGGCTGACTAATTTTTTTTATTTATGCAGAGGCCGAGGCCGCCTCGGCCTCTGAG
CTATTCCAGAAGTAGTGAGGAGGCTTTTTTGGAGGCCTAGGCTTTTGCAAAAAGCTTGAGCACGTGTTGA
CAATTAATCATCGGCATAGTATATCGGCATAGTATAATACGACAAGGTGAGGAACTAAACCATGGCCAAG
CCTTTGTCTCAAGAAGAATCCACCCTCATTGAAAGAGCAACGGCTACAATCAACAGCATCCCCATCTCTG
AAGACTACAGCGTCGCCAGCGCAGCTCTCTCTAGCGACGGCCGCATCTTCACTGGTGTCAATGTATATCA
TTTTACTGGGGGACCTTGTGCAGAACTCGTGGTGCTGGGCACTGCTGCTGCTGCGGCAGCTGGCAACCTG
ACTTGTATCGTCGCGATCGGAAATGAGAACAGGGGCATCTTGAGCCCCTGCGGACGGTGCCGACAGGTGC
TTCTCGATCTGCATCCTGGGATCAAAGCCATAGTGAAGGACAGTGATGGACAGCCGACGGCAGTTGGGAT
TCGTGAATTGCTGCCCTCTGGTTATGTGTGGGAGGGCTAAGCACTTCATCGATAAAATAAAAGATTTTAT
TTAGTCTCCAGAAAAAGGGGGGAATGAAAGACCCCACCTGTAGGTTTGGCAAGCTAGCTTAAGTAACGCC
ATTTTGCAAGGCATGGAAAAATACATAACTGAGAATAGAGAAGTTCAGATCAAGGTCAGGAACAGATGGA
ACAGCTGAATATGGGCCAAACAGGATATCTGTGGTAAGCAGTTCCTGCCCCGGCTCAGGGCCAAGAACAG
ATGGAACAGCTGAATATGGGCCAAACAGGATATCTGTGGTAAGCAGTTCCTGCCCCGGCTCAGGGCCAAG
AACAGATGGTCCCCAGATGCGGTCCAGCCCTCAGCAGTTTCTAGAGAACCATCAGATGTTTCCAGGGTGC
CCCAAGGACCTGAAATGACCCTGTGCCTTATTTGAACTAACCAATCAGTTCGCTTCTCGCTTCTGTTCGC
GCGCTTCTGCTCCCCGAGCTCAATAAAAGAGCCCACAACCCCTCACTCGGGGCGCCAGTCCTCCGATTGA
CTGAGTCGCCCGGGTACCCGTGTATCCAATAAACCCTCTTGCAGTTGCATCCGACTTGTGGTCTCGCTGT
TCCTTGGGAGGGTCTCCTCTGAGTGATTGACTACCCGTCAGCGGGGGTCTTTCATTTCCGACTTGTGGTC
TCGCTGCCTTGGGAGGGTCTCCTCTGAGTGATTGACTACCCGTCAGCGGGGGTCTTCACATGCAGCATGT
ATCAAAATTAATTTGGTTTTTTTTCTTAAGTATTTACATTAAATGGCCATAGTTGCATTAATGAATCGGC
CAACGCGCGGGGAGAGGCGGTTTGCGTATTGGCGCTCTTCCGCTTCCTCGCTCACTGACTCGCTGCGCTC
GGTCGTTCGGCTGCGGCGAGCGGTATCAGCTCACTCAAAGGCGGTAATACGGTTATCCACAGAATCAGGG
GATAACGCAGGAAAGAACATGTGAGCAAAAGGCCAGCAAAAGGCCAGGAACCGTAAAAAGGCCGCGTTGC
TGGCGTTTTTCCATAGGCTCCGCCCCCCTGACGAGCATCACAAAAATCGACGCTCAAGTCAGAGGTGGCG
AAACCCGACAGGACTATAAAGATACCAGGCGTTTCCCCCTGGAAGCTCCCTCGTGCGCTCTCCTGTTCCG
ACCCTGCCGCTTACCGGATACCTGTCCGCCTTTCTCCCTTCGGGAAGCGTGGCGCTTTCTCATAGCTCAC
GCTGTAGGTATCTCAGTTCGGTGTAGGTCGTTCGCTCCAAGCTGGGCTGTGTGCACGAACCCCCCGTTCA
GCCCGACCGCTGCGCCTTATCCGGTAACTATCGTCTTGAGTCCAACCCGGTAAGACACGACTTATCGCCA
CTGGCAGCAGCCACTGGTAACAGGATTAGCAGAGCGAGGTATGTAGGCGGTGCTACAGAGTTCTTGAAGT
GGTGGCCTAACTACGGCTACACTAGAAGGACAGTATTTGGTATCTGCGCTCTGCTGAAGCCAGTTACCTT
CGGAAAAAGAGTTGGTAGCTCTTGATCCGGCAAACAAACCACCGCTGGTAGCGGTGGTTTTTTTGTTTGC
AAGCAGCAGATTACGCGCAGAAAAAAAGGATCTCAAGAAGATCCTTTGATCTTTTCTACGGGGTCTGACG
CTCAGTGGAACGAAAACTCACGTTAAGGGATTTTGGTCATGAGATTATCAAAAAGGATCTTCACCTAGAT
CCTTTTAAATTAAAAATGAAGTTTGCGGCCGCAAATCAATCTAAAGTATATATGAGTAAACTTGGTCTGA
CAGTTACCAATGCTTAATCAGTGAGGCACCTATCTCAGCGATCTGTCTATTTCGTTCATCCATAGTTGCC
TGACTCCCCGTCGTGTAGATAACTACGATACGGGAGGGCTTACCATCTGGCCCCAGTGCTGCAATGATAC
CGCGAGACCCACGCTCACCGGCTCCAGATTTATCAGCAATAAACCAGCCAGCCGGAAGGGCCGAGCGCAG
AAGTGGTCCTGCAACTTTATCCGCCTCCATCCAGTCTATTAATTGTTGCCGGGAAGCTAGAGTAAGTAGT
TCGCCAGTTAATAGTTTGCGCAACGTTGTTGCCATTGCTACAGGCATCGTGGTGTCACGCTCGTCGTTTG
GTATGGCTTCATTCAGCTCCGGTTCCCAACGATCAAGGCGAGTTACATGATCCCCCATGTTGTGCAAAAA
AGCGGTTAGCTCCTTCGGTCCTCCGATCGTTGTCAGAAGTAAGTTGGCCGCAGTGTTATCACTCATGGTT
ATGGCAGCACTGCATAATTCTCTTACTGTCATGCCATCCGTAAGATGCTTTTCTGTGACTGGTGAGTACT
CAACCAAGTCATTCTGAGAATAGTGTATGCGGCGACCGAGTTGCTCTTGCCCGGCGTCAACACGGGATAA
TACCGCGCCACATAGCAGAACTTTAAAAGTGCTCATCATTGGAAAACGTTCTTCGGGGCGAAAACTCTCA
AGGATCTTACCGCTGTTGAGATCCAGTTCGATGTAACCCACTCGTGCACCCAACTGATCTTCAGCATCTT
TTACTTTCACCAGCGTTTCTGGGTGAGCAAAAACAGGAAGGCAAAATGCCGCAAAAAAGGGAATAAGGGC
GACACGGAAATGTTGAATACTCATACTCTTCCTTTTTCAATATTATTGAAGCATTTATCAGGGTTATTGT
CTCATGAGCGGATACATATTTGAATGTATTTAGAAAAATAAACAAATAGGGGTTCCGCGCACATTTCCCC
GAAAAGTGCCAC
Features (pLannotate 1.2.2; 19 found; start..end, strand, type, name):
      8..477     +  LTR            LTR: long terminal repeat from Moloney murine leukemia virus
    601..875     +  misc_feature   MESV Ψ (fragment): packaging signal of murine embryonic stem cell virus
    934..1350    +  CDS            gag (truncated): truncated Moloney murine leukemia virus (MMLV) gag gene lacking the start codon
   1391..2107    +  CDS            EGFP: EGFP is a basic (constitutively fluorescent) green fluorescent protein published in 1996, derived from Aequorea victoria. It is reported to be a rapidly-maturing weak dimer with moderate acid sensitivity.
   2134..2152    +  misc_feature   MCS (fragment): pBluescript multiple cloning site
   2153..2172    +  CDS            capTEV™ (fragment): composite tag for in vivo biotinylation, TEV protease cleavage, and 6xHis tagging
   2186..2230    +  CDS            S-Tag: affinity and epitope tag derived from pancreatic ribonuclease A
   2255..2899    +  CDS            FAAP24: FAP24_HUMAN - Also known as C19orf40. Experimental evidence at protein level: Swiss-Prot protein existence level 1. Plays a role in DNA repair through recruitment of the FA core complex to damaged DNA. Regulates FANCD2 monoubiquitination upon DNA damage. Induces chromosomal instability as well as hypersensitivity to DNA cross-linking agents, when repressed. Targets FANCM/FAAP24 complex to the DNA, preferentially to single strand DNA. From Homo sapiens (Human).
   2902..2938    +  misc_feature   MCS (fragment): multiple cloning site
   2955..3039    +  CDS            large T antigen (fragment): large T antigen from SV40 (simian virus 40)
   3082..3411    +  promoter       SV40 promoter: SV40 enhancer and early promoter
   3426..3473    +  promoter       EM7 promoter: synthetic bacterial promoter&nbsp
   3492..3890    +  CDS            BSD: blasticidin S deaminase; Aspergillus terreus BSD; confers resistance to blasticidin
   3943..4536    +  LTR            LTR: long terminal repeat from Moloney murine leukemia virus
   4545..4591    +  LTR            5' LTR (truncated) (fragment): truncated long terminal repeat from Moloney murine sarcoma virus
   4674..4722    -  CDS            lacI (fragment): lac repressor; lacI; The lac repressor binds to the lac operator to inhibit transcription in E. coli. This inhibition can be relieved by adding lactose or isopropyl-β-D-thiogalactopyranoside (IPTG).
   4908..5496    -  rep_origin     ori: high-copy-number ColE1/pMB1/pBR322/pUC origin of replication
   5674..6534    -  CDS            AmpR: β-lactamase; bla; confers resistance to ampicillin, carbenicillin, and related antibiotics
   6535..6639    -  promoter       AmpR promoter: bla
