[The description below was written by a language model from this plasmid's Addgene catalogue record and pLannotate feature annotations shown in this document.]
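Description:
pKG187 is a 6,662 bp gammaretroviral mammalian expression plasmid built on the pIC242 backbone, designed to deliver a tagged version of human FAAP24 (also called C19orf40) into cells for localization and affinity purification (LAP). In bacteria it is maintained through a high-copy ColE1/pUC-type origin and selected with ampicillin via the β-lactamase gene and its native promoter.

The transferable unit is bounded by Moloney murine leukemia virus long terminal repeats. Downstream of the 5′ LTR lie a packaging signal and a truncated gag segment lacking its start codon, which together promote encapsidation of the genomic RNA when the plasmid is introduced into a packaging cell line that supplies viral proteins in trans. No separate internal promoter is annotated ahead of the fusion gene, so its transcription presumably comes from the 5′ LTR. The open reading frame begins with EGFP, followed by a short linker carrying a TEV protease cleavage site (picked up by the annotation as a fragment of a composite TEV tag) and an S-tag, and then the FAAP24 coding sequence, which was inserted between XhoI and EcoRI sites that remain intact. A downstream cassette places the blasticidin S deaminase gene under tandem SV40 early and bacterial EM7 promoters, allowing blasticidin selection of stably transduced cells.

The N-terminal LAP tag serves two purposes: EGFP allows the fusion protein to be imaged in cells and captured in a first purification step, TEV cleavage releases it, and the S-tag supports a second affinity step. FAAP24 partners with FANCM and helps recruit the Fanconi anemia core complex to damaged DNA, so the construct suits studies of its localization and interacting proteins.
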