Addgene plasmid #63077: pKG187
Purpose: Retroviral expression of EGFP-TEV-S-tag FAAP24 for protein localization and affinity purification (LAP)
Depositing lab: Iain Cheeseman. Depositing organization: Whitehead Institute for Biomedical Research.
Backbone
  Vector backbone: pIC242
  Vector type: Mammalian Expression, Retroviral
  Selectable markers: Blasticidin
Growth in bacteria
  Bacterial resistance: Ampicillin, 100 μg/mL
  Growth temperature: 37°C
  Growth strain: DH5alpha
  Copy number: High Copy
Gene/Insert
  Gene/Insert name: FAAP24, IMAGE clone 3659284 (alt name: C19orf40)
  Species: H. sapiens (human)
  Insert size (bp): 648
  Entrez Gene: FAAP24 (a.k.a. C19orf40)
  Tag / fusion protein: EGFP (N terminal on backbone); TEV-S (N terminal on backbone)
  Cloning method: Restriction Enzyme; 5′ cloning site XhoI (not destroyed); 3′ cloning site EcoRI (not destroyed)
  Sequencing primers: 5′ oCB21; 3′ oCB22
Terms and licenses: Academic/Nonprofit Terms; Industry Terms: Not Available to Industry
How to cite: pKG187 was a gift from Iain Cheeseman (Addgene plasmid # 63077 ; http://n2t.net/addgene:63077 ; RRID:Addgene_63077)
