>Addgene plasmid #63077 | pKG187 | addgene partial sequence | sequence record 107032 | EGFP-C 5'-CATGGTCCTGCTGGAGTTCGTG-3'
GTCCGGAGGGGATCGGTGGAGCTCCACCGGTGGCGGCCGCTCTAGAGAGAATCTTTATTTTCAGGGCGCC
GCCAAATTCAAAGAAACCGCTGCTGCTAAATTCGAACGCCAGCACATGGACAGCGGAGGTGGAGGTACTA
GTCTCGAGATGGAAAAGAACCCCCCTGATGATACGGGCCCCGTGCACGTGCCTTTGGGGCATATTGTGGC
CAATGAGAAATGGCGCGGGTCACAGCTGGCGCAGGAGATGCAAGGGAAAATTAAGCTCATTTTCGAGGAT
GGCTTGACACCAGACTTTTATCTGTCGAACAGATGCTGCATTCTTTATGTCACCGAAGCTGATTTGGTGG
CAGGAAATGGCTACAGAAAGAGGCTTGTTCGGGTTAGAAATTCCAATAATCTTAAAGGAATTGTAGTCGT
TGAAAAAACCCGGATGAGTGAACAATACTTCCCAGCCCTACAGAAGTTTACTGTGCTGGACCTTGGAATG
GTGCTGCTTCCAGTGGCCAGCCAGATGGAAGCATCCTGCCTCGTCATCCAGTTGGTTCAAGAGCAAACCA
AAGAACCCAGTAAGAACCCTCTTCTCGGGAAGAAACGGGCCCTGCTGCTGTCTGAGCCTTCGCTCCTTCG
AACCGTGCAGCAGATCCCAGGAGTTGGAAAAGTTAAAGCTCCCCTTCTCCTCCAGAAGTTTCCAAGCATC
CAGCAACTGAGTAATGCTTCCATT
