>Addgene plasmid #63077 | pKG187 | addgene partial sequence | sequence record 107033 | pBABE3 5'-ACCCTAACTGACACACATTCC-3'
CATTCATTTTATGTTTCAGGTTCAGGGGGAGGTGTGGGAGGTTTTTTAAAGCAAGTAAAACCTCTACAAA
TGTGGTATGGCTGATTATGATCAGTTATCTAGATCCGGTGGATCCCGGGCCCGCGGTACCGTCGACTGCA
GAATTCCACCTGGGCTGTGTGAAGAAGGCATGGATCTGCTGTGCCACTGCTTGTCCGACCACCTGCTCCA
GTTCCCCAATGGAAGCATTACTCAGTTGCTGGATGCTTGGAAACTTCTGGAGGAGAAGGGGAGCTTTAAC
TTTTCCAACTCCTGGGATCTGCTGCACGGTTCGAAGGAGCGAAGGCTCAGACAGCAGCAGGGCCCGTTTC
TTCCCGAGAAGAGGGTTCTTACTGGGTTCTTTGGTTTGCTCTTGAACCAACTGGATGACGAGGCAGGATG
CTTCCATCTGGCTGGCCACTGGAAGCAGCACCATTCCAAGGTCCAGCACAGTAAACTTCTGTAGGGCTGG
GAAGTATTGTTCACTCATCCGGGTTTTTTCAACGACTACAATTCCTTTAAGATTATTGGAATTTCTAACC
CGAACAAGCCTCTTTCTGTAGCCATTTCCTGCCACCAAATCAGCTTCGGTGACATAAAGAATGCAGCATC
TGTTCGACAGATAAAAGTCTGGTGTCAAGCCATCCTCGAAAATGAGCTTAATTTTCCCTTGCATCTCCTG
CGCCAGCTGTGACCCGCGCCATTTCTCA
